Addgene plasmid #184290: pX601-AAV-CMV::NLS-SaCas9-NLS-3xHA-bGHpA;U6::BsaI-sgRNA-Rxfp3
Purpose: A single vector containing Cas9 from Staphylococcus aureus (SaCas9) and its sgRNA targeting Rxfp3
Depositing lab: Bernardo Sabatini. Depositing organization: Harvard Medical School.
Backbone
  Vector backbone: pX601-AAV-CMV::NLS-SaCas9-NLS-3xHA-bGHpA;U6::BsaI-sgRNA
  Total vector size (bp): 7447
  Modifications to backbone: sgRNA targeting Rxfp3 was inserted via BsaI restriction digest
  Vector type: Mammalian Expression, AAV, CRISPR
Growth in bacteria
  Bacterial resistance: Ampicillin, 100 μg/mL
  Growth temperature: 30°C
  Growth strain: NEB Stable
  Copy number: Unknown
Gene/Insert
  Gene/Insert name: sgRNA-Rxfp3
Resource information
  A portion of this plasmid was derived from a plasmid made by: The backbone vector is from Addgene and was cloned and validated at the Genome Engineering & iPSC Center.
Terms and licenses: Academic/Nonprofit Terms; Industry Terms: Not Available to Industry
How to cite: pX601-AAV-CMV::NLS-SaCas9-NLS-3xHA-bGHpA;U6::BsaI-sgRNA-Rxfp3 was a gift from Bernardo Sabatini (Addgene plasmid # 184290 ; http://n2t.net/addgene:184290 ; RRID:Addgene_184290)
