[The description below was written by a language model from this plasmid's Addgene catalogue record and pLannotate feature annotations shown in this document.]
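Description:
pX601-AAV-CMV::NLS-SaCas9-NLS-3xHA-bGHpA;U6::BsaI-sgRNA-Rxfp3 is a 7,447 bp all-in-one AAV transfer plasmid for CRISPR genome editing in mammalian cells. It carries both the Staphylococcus aureus Cas9 nuclease and a single guide RNA directed against Rxfp3. It derives from the pX601 backbone, with the Rxfp3-targeting spacer cloned into the BsaI site upstream of the guide scaffold. In bacteria the plasmid replicates from a high-copy ColE1/pUC-type origin and is selected with ampicillin through the β-lactamase gene. An f1 phage origin and small remnants of pBR322 bom and rop sequences are also annotated in the backbone.

The payload lies between AAV2 inverted terminal repeats, which allow the cassette to be packaged into recombinant AAV particles. One ITR is annotated in full, while the other is detected only as short fragments, which may simply reflect how difficult these repeats are to sequence and annotate. Within the ITRs, the CMV enhancer and immediate-early promoter drive SaCas9. The coding sequence is followed by a nucleoplasmin bipartite nuclear localization signal and a 3xHA epitope tag for detection, and it is terminated by the bovine growth hormone polyadenylation signal. The construct name also indicates an N-terminal NLS, although this is not separately annotated. Downstream, a human U6 RNA polymerase III promoter transcribes the Rxfp3 spacer fused to the SaCas9 guide scaffold. The compact size of SaCas9 lets the nuclease and guide fit into a single AAV genome, so one vector suffices for disrupting Rxfp3 by transfection or viral delivery. The record does not state the target species or the spacer's position within the gene.
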