Features (pLannotate 1.2.2; 20 found; start..end, strand, type, name):
    313..362     -  misc_feature   bom (fragment): basis of mobility region from pBR322
    464..499     -  CDS            rop (fragment): Rop protein, which maintains plasmids at low copy number; rop
    594..698     +  promoter       AmpR promoter: bla
    699..1559    +  CDS            AmpR: β-lactamase; bla; confers resistance to ampicillin, carbenicillin, and related antibiotics
   1730..2318    +  rep_origin     ori: high-copy-number ColE1/pMB1/pBR322/pUC origin of replication
   2391..2418    +  repeat_region  AAV2 ITR (fragment): inverted terminal repeat of adeno-associated virus serotype 2 inverted
   2447..2474    +  repeat_region  AAV2 ITR (fragment): inverted terminal repeat of adeno-associated virus serotype 2 inverted
   2533..2912    +  enhancer       CMV enhancer: human cytomegalovirus immediate early enhancer
   2913..3116    +  promoter       CMV promoter: human cytomegalovirus (CMV) immediate early promoter
   3192..6347    +  CDS            cas9: CAS9_STAAU - Experimental evidence at protein level: Swiss-Prot protein existence level 1. CRISPR (clustered regularly interspaced short palindromic repeat) is an adaptive immune system that provides protection against mobile genetic elements (viruses, transposable elements and conjugative plasmids). CRISPR clusters contain spacers, sequences complementary to antecedent mobile elements, and target invading nucleic acids. CRISPR clusters are transcribed and processed into CRISPR RNA (crRNA). In type II CRISPR systems correct processing of pre-crRNA requires a trans- encoded small RNA (tracrRNA)
   6348..6395    +  CDS            nucleoplasmin NLS: bipartite nuclear localization signal from nucleoplasmin
   6402..6418    +  CDS            3xHA (fragment): three tandem HA epitope tags
   6429..6445    +  CDS            3xHA (fragment): three tandem HA epitope tags
   6456..6484    +  CDS            3xHA (fragment): three tandem HA epitope tags
   6516..6627    +  polyA_signal   bGH poly(A) signal: bovine growth hormone polyadenylation signal
   6730..6970    +  promoter       U6 promoter: RNA polymerase III promoter for human U6 snRNA
   7000..7075    +  misc_RNA       Sa gRNA scaffold: guide RNA scaffold for the Staphylococcus aureus CRISPR/Cas9 system
   7089..7229    +  repeat_region  AAV2 ITR: inverted terminal repeat of adeno-associated virus serotype 2 inverted
   7234..7285    -  misc_feature   bom (fragment): basis of mobility region from pBR322
   7304..312     +  rep_origin     f1 ori (across the origin) (sequence partly withheld): f1 bacteriophage origin of replication; arrow indicates direction of (+) strand synthesis
>Addgene plasmid #184290 | pX601-AAV-CMV::NLS-SaCas9-NLS-3xHA-bGHpA;U6::BsaI-sgRNA-Rxfp3 | addgene full sequence | sequence record 362043 | Addgene NGS Result
[122 nt withheld, positions 1-122]
CCTTTGACGTTGGAGTCCACGTTCTTT
[37 nt withheld, positions 150-186]
ACTCTATCTCGGGCTATTCTTTTGATTTATAAGGGATTTTGCCGATTTCGGTCTATTGGTTAAAAAATGA
GCTGATTTAACAAAAATTTAACGCGAATTTTAACAAAATATTAACGTTTACAATTTTATGGTGCACTCTC
AGTACAATCTGCTCTGATGCCGCATAGTTAAGCCAGCCCCGACACCCGCCAACACCCGCTGACGCGCCCT
GACGGGCTTGTCTGCTCCCGGCATCCGCTTACAGACAAGCTGTGACCGTCTCCGGGAGCTGCATGTGTCA
GAGGTTTTCACCGTCATCACCGAAACGCGCGAGACGAAAGGGCCTCGTGATACGCCTATTTTTATAGGTT
AATGTCATGATAATAATGGTTTCTTAGACGTCAGGTGGCACTTTTCGGGGAAATGTGCGCGGAACCCCTA
TTTGTTTATTTTTCTAAATACATTCAAATATGTATCCGCTCATGAGACAATAACCCTGATAAATGCTTCA
ATAATATTGAAAAAGGAAGAGTATGAGTATTCAACATTTCCGTGTCGCCCTTATTCCCTTTTTTGCGGCA
TTTTGCCTTCCTGTTTTTGCTCACCCAGAAACGCTGGTGAAAGTAAAAGATGCTGAAGATCAGTTGGGTG
CACGAGTGGGTTACATCGAACTGGATCTCAACAGCGGTAAGATCCTTGAGAGTTTTCGCCCCGAAGAACG
TTTTCCAATGATGAGCACTTTTAAAGTTCTGCTATGTGGCGCGGTATTATCCCGTATTGACGCCGGGCAA
GAGCAACTCGGTCGCCGCATACACTATTCTCAGAATGACTTGGTTGAGTACTCACCAGTCACAGAAAAGC
ATCTTACGGATGGCATGACAGTAAGAGAATTATGCAGTGCTGCCATAACCATGAGTGATAACACTGCGGC
CAACTTACTTCTGACAACGATCGGAGGACCGAAGGAGCTAACCGCTTTTTTGCACAACATGGGGGATCAT
GTAACTCGCCTTGATCGTTGGGAACCGGAGCTGAATGAAGCCATACCAAACGACGAGCGTGACACCACGA
TGCCTGTAGCAATGGCAACAACGTTGCGCAAACTATTAACTGGCGAACTACTTACTCTAGCTTCCCGGCA
ACAATTAATAGACTGGATGGAGGCGGATAAAGTTGCAGGACCACTTCTGCGCTCGGCCCTTCCGGCTGGC
TGGTTTATTGCTGATAAATCTGGAGCCGGTGAGCGTGGAAGCCGCGGTATCATTGCAGCACTGGGGCCAG
ATGGTAAGCCCTCCCGTATCGTAGTTATCTACACGACGGGGAGTCAGGCAACTATGGATGAACGAAATAG
ACAGATCGCTGAGATAGGTGCCTCACTGATTAAGCATTGGTAACTGTCAGACCAAGTTTACTCATATATA
CTTTAGATTGATTTAAAACTTCATTTTTAATTTAAAAGGATCTAGGTGAAGATCCTTTTTGATAATCTCA
TGACCAAAATCCCTTAACGTGAGTTTTCGTTCCACTGAGCGTCAGACCCCGTAGAAAAGATCAAAGGATC
TTCTTGAGATCCTTTTTTTCTGCGCGTAATCTGCTGCTTGCAAACAAAAAAACCACCGCTACCAGCGGTG
GTTTGTTTGCCGGATCAAGAGCTACCAACTCTTTTTCCGAAGGTAACTGGCTTCAGCAGAGCGCAGATAC
CAAATACTGTTCTTCTAGTGTAGCCGTAGTTAGGCCACCACTTCAAGAACTCTGTAGCACCGCCTACATA
CCTCGCTCTGCTAATCCTGTTACCAGTGGCTGCTGCCAGTGGCGATAAGTCGTGTCTTACCGGGTTGGAC
TCAAGACGATAGTTACCGGATAAGGCGCAGCGGTCGGGCTGAACGGGGGGTTCGTGCACACAGCCCAGCT
TGGAGCGAACGACCTACACCGAACTGAGATACCTACAGCGTGAGCTATGAGAAAGCGCCACGCTTCCCGA
AGGGAGAAAGGCGGACAGGTATCCGGTAAGCGGCAGGGTCGGAACAGGAGAGCGCACGAGGGAGCTTCCA
GGGGGAAACGCCTGGTATCTTTATAGTCCTGTCGGGTTTCGCCACCTCTGACTTGAGCGTCGATTTTTGT
GATGCTCGTCAGGGGGGCGGAGCCTATGGAAAAACGCCAGCAACGCGGCCTTTTTACGGTTCCTGGCCTT
TTGCTGGCCTTTTGCTCACATGTCCTGCAGGCAGCTGCGCGCTCGCTCGCTCACTGAGGCCGCCCGGGCG
TCGGGCGACCTTTGGTCGCCCGGCCTCAGTGAGCGAGCGAGCGCGCAGAGAGGGAGTGGCCAACTCCATC
ACTAGGGGTTCCTGCGGCCTCTAGACTCGAGGCGTTGACATTGATTATTGACTAGTTATTAATAGTAATC
AATTACGGGGTCATTAGTTCATAGCCCATATATGGAGTTCCGCGTTACATAACTTACGGTAAATGGCCCG
CCTGGCTGACCGCCCAACGACCCCCGCCCATTGACGTCAATAATGACGTATGTTCCCATAGTAACGCCAA
TAGGGACTTTCCATTGACGTCAATGGGTGGAGTATTTACGGTAAACTGCCCACTTGGCAGTACATCAAGT
GTATCATATGCCAAGTACGCCCCCTATTGACGTCAATGACGGTAAATGGCCCGCCTGGCATTATGCCCAG
TACATGACCTTATGGGACTTTCCTACTTGGCAGTACATCTACGTATTAGTCATCGCTATTACCATGGTGA
TGCGGTTTTGGCAGTACATCAATGGGCGTGGATAGCGGTTTGACTCACGGGGATTTCCAAGTCTCCACCC
CATTGACGTCAATGGGAGTTTGTTTTGGCACCAAAATCAACGGGACTTTCCAAAATGTCGTAACAACTCC
GCCCCATTGACGCAAATGGGCGGTAGGCGTGTACGGTGGGAGGTCTATATAAGCAGAGCTCTCTGGCTAA
CTACCGGTGCCACCATGGCCCCAAAGAAGAAGCGGAAGGTCGGTATCCACGGAGTCCCAGCAGCCAAGCG
GAACTACATCCTGGGCCTGGACATCGGCATCACCAGCGTGGGCTACGGCATCATCGACTACGAGACACGG
GACGTGATCGATGCCGGCGTGCGGCTGTTCAAAGAGGCCAACGTGGAAAACAACGAGGGCAGGCGGAGCA
AGAGAGGCGCCAGAAGGCTGAAGCGGCGGAGGCGGCATAGAATCCAGAGAGTGAAGAAGCTGCTGTTCGA
CTACAACCTGCTGACCGACCACAGCGAGCTGAGCGGCATCAACCCCTACGAGGCCAGAGTGAAGGGCCTG
AGCCAGAAGCTGAGCGAGGAAGAGTTCTCTGCCGCCCTGCTGCACCTGGCCAAGAGAAGAGGCGTGCACA
ACGTGAACGAGGTGGAAGAGGACACCGGCAACGAGCTGTCCACCAAAGAGCAGATCAGCCGGAACAGCAA
GGCCCTGGAAGAGAAATACGTGGCCGAACTGCAGCTGGAACGGCTGAAGAAAGACGGCGAAGTGCGGGGC
AGCATCAACAGATTCAAGACCAGCGACTACGTGAAAGAAGCCAAACAGCTGCTGAAGGTGCAGAAGGCCT
ACCACCAGCTGGACCAGAGCTTCATCGACACCTACATCGACCTGCTGGAAACCCGGCGGACCTACTATGA
GGGACCTGGCGAGGGCAGCCCCTTCGGCTGGAAGGACATCAAAGAATGGTACGAGATGCTGATGGGCCAC
TGCACCTACTTCCCCGAGGAACTGCGGAGCGTGAAGTACGCCTACAACGCCGACCTGTACAACGCCCTGA
ACGACCTGAACAATCTCGTGATCACCAGGGACGAGAACGAGAAGCTGGAATATTACGAGAAGTTCCAGAT
CATCGAGAACGTGTTCAAGCAGAAGAAGAAGCCCACCCTGAAGCAGATCGCCAAAGAAATCCTCGTGAAC
GAAGAGGATATTAAGGGCTACAGAGTGACCAGCACCGGCAAGCCCGAGTTCACCAACCTGAAGGTGTACC
ACGACATCAAGGACATTACCGCCCGGAAAGAGATTATTGAGAACGCCGAGCTGCTGGATCAGATTGCCAA
GATCCTGACCATCTACCAGAGCAGCGAGGACATCCAGGAAGAACTGACCAATCTGAACTCCGAGCTGACC
CAGGAAGAGATCGAGCAGATCTCTAATCTGAAGGGCTATACCGGCACCCACAACCTGAGCCTGAAGGCCA
TCAACCTGATCCTGGACGAGCTGTGGCACACCAACGACAACCAGATCGCTATCTTCAACCGGCTGAAGCT
GGTGCCCAAGAAGGTGGACCTGTCCCAGCAGAAAGAGATCCCCACCACCCTGGTGGACGACTTCATCCTG
AGCCCCGTCGTGAAGAGAAGCTTCATCCAGAGCATCAAAGTGATCAACGCCATCATCAAGAAGTACGGCC
TGCCCAACGACATCATTATCGAGCTGGCCCGCGAGAAGAACTCCAAGGACGCCCAGAAAATGATCAACGA
GATGCAGAAGCGGAACCGGCAGACCAACGAGCGGATCGAGGAAATCATCCGGACCACCGGCAAAGAGAAC
GCCAAGTACCTGATCGAGAAGATCAAGCTGCACGACATGCAGGAAGGCAAGTGCCTGTACAGCCTGGAAG
CCATCCCTCTGGAAGATCTGCTGAACAACCCCTTCAACTATGAGGTGGACCACATCATCCCCAGAAGCGT
GTCCTTCGACAACAGCTTCAACAACAAGGTGCTCGTGAAGCAGGAAGAAAACAGCAAGAAGGGCAACCGG
ACCCCATTCCAGTACCTGAGCAGCAGCGACAGCAAGATCAGCTACGAAACCTTCAAGAAGCACATCCTGA
ATCTGGCCAAGGGCAAGGGCAGAATCAGCAAGACCAAGAAAGAGTATCTGCTGGAAGAACGGGACATCAA
CAGGTTCTCCGTGCAGAAAGACTTCATCAACCGGAACCTGGTGGATACCAGATACGCCACCAGAGGCCTG
ATGAACCTGCTGCGGAGCTACTTCAGAGTGAACAACCTGGACGTGAAAGTGAAGTCCATCAATGGCGGCT
TCACCAGCTTTCTGCGGCGGAAGTGGAAGTTTAAGAAAGAGCGGAACAAGGGGTACAAGCACCACGCCGA
GGACGCCCTGATCATTGCCAACGCCGATTTCATCTTCAAAGAGTGGAAGAAACTGGACAAGGCCAAAAAA
GTGATGGAAAACCAGATGTTCGAGGAAAAGCAGGCCGAGAGCATGCCCGAGATCGAAACCGAGCAGGAGT
ACAAAGAGATCTTCATCACCCCCCACCAGATCAAGCACATTAAGGACTTCAAGGACTACAAGTACAGCCA
CCGGGTGGACAAGAAGCCTAATAGAGAGCTGATTAACGACACCCTGTACTCCACCCGGAAGGACGACAAG
GGCAACACCCTGATCGTGAACAATCTGAACGGCCTGTACGACAAGGACAATGACAAGCTGAAAAAGCTGA
TCAACAAGAGCCCCGAAAAGCTGCTGATGTACCACCACGACCCCCAGACCTACCAGAAACTGAAGCTGAT
TATGGAACAGTACGGCGACGAGAAGAATCCCCTGTACAAGTACTACGAGGAAACCGGGAACTACCTGACC
AAGTACTCCAAAAAGGACAACGGCCCCGTGATCAAGAAGATTAAGTATTACGGCAACAAACTGAACGCCC
ATCTGGACATCACCGACGACTACCCCAACAGCAGAAACAAGGTCGTGAAGCTGTCCCTGAAGCCCTACAG
ATTCGACGTGTACCTGGACAATGGCGTGTACAAGTTCGTGACCGTGAAGAATCTGGATGTGATCAAAAAA
GAAAACTACTACGAAGTGAATAGCAAGTGCTATGAGGAAGCTAAGAAGCTGAAGAAGATCAGCAACCAGG
CCGAGTTTATCGCCTCCTTCTACAACAACGATCTGATCAAGATCAACGGCGAGCTGTATAGAGTGATCGG
CGTGAACAACGACCTGCTGAACCGGATCGAAGTGAACATGATCGACATCACCTACCGCGAGTACCTGGAA
AACATGAACGACAAGAGGCCCCCCAGGATCATTAAGACAATCGCCTCCAAGACCCAGAGCATTAAGAAGT
ACAGCACAGACATTCTGGGCAACCTGTATGAAGTGAAATCTAAGAAGCACCCTCAGATCATCAAAAAGGG
CAAAAGGCCGGCGGCCACGAAAAAGGCCGGCCAGGCAAAAAAGAAAAAGGGATCCTACCCATACGATGTT
CCAGATTACGCTTACCCATACGATGTTCCAGATTACGCTTACCCATACGATGTTCCAGATTACGCTTAAG
AATTCCTAGAGCTCGCTGATCAGCCTCGACTGTGCCTTCTAGTTGCCAGCCATCTGTTGTTTGCCCCTCC
CCCGTGCCTTCCTTGACCCTGGAAGGTGCCACTCCCACTGTCCTTTCCTAATAAAATGAGGAAATTGCAT
CGCATTGTCTGAGTAGGTGTCATTCTATTCTGGGGGGTGGGGTGGGGCAGGACAGCAAGGGGGAGGATTG
GGAAGAGAATAGCAGGCATGCTGGGGAGGTACCGAGGGCCTATTTCCCATGATTCCTTCATATTTGCATA
TACGATACAAGGCTGTTAGAGAGATAATTGGAATTAATTTGACTGTAAACACAAAGATATTAGTACAAAA
TACGTGACGTAGAAAGTAATAATTTCTTGGGTAGTTTGCAGTTTTAAAATTATGTTTTAAAATGGACTAT
CATATGCTTACCGTAACTTGAAAGTATTTCGATTTCTTGGCTTTATATATCTTGTGGAAAGGACGAAACA
CCGTTGGCCACTTCCAGCAAGTCGTTTTAGTACTCTGGAAACAGAATCTACTAAAACAAGGCAAAATGCC
GTGTTTATCTCGTCAACTTGTTGGCGAGATTTTTGCGGCCGCAGGAACCCCTAGTGATGGAGTTGGCCAC
TCCCTCTCTGCGCGCTCGCTCGCTCACTGAGGCCGGGCGACCAAAGGTCGCCCGACGCCCGGGCTTTGCC
CGGGCGGCCTCAGTGAGCGAGCGAGCGCGCAGCTGCCTGCAGGGGCGCCTGATGCGGTATTTTCTCCTTA
CGCATCTGTGCGGTATTTCACACCGCATA
[95 nt withheld, positions 7286-7380]
T
[46 nt withheld, positions 7382-7427]
CGCCGGCTTTCCCCGTCAAG
